>Addgene plasmid #19400 | pKMyc | depositor full sequence | sequence record 9052 | Author sequence
TTCGAGCTCGCCCGACATTGATTATTGACTAGTTATTAATAGTAATCAATTACGGGGTCATTAGTTCATA
GCCCATATATGGAGTTCCGCGTTACATAACTTACGGTAAATGGCCCGCCTGGCTGACCGCCCAACGACCC
CCGCCCATTGACGTCAATAATGACGTATGTTCCCATAGTAACGCCAATAGGGACTTTCCATTGACGTCAA
TGGGTGGACTATTTACGGTAAACTGCCCACTTGGCAGTACATCAAGTGTATCATATGCCAAGTACGCCCC
CTATTGACGTCAATGACGGTAAATGGCCCGCCTGGCATTATGCCCAGTACATGACCTTATGGGACTTTCC
TACTTGGCAGTACATCTACGTATTAGTCATCGCTATTACCATGGTGATGCGGTTTTGGCAGTACATCAAT
GGGCGTGGATAGCGGTTTGACTCACGGGGATTTCCAAGTCTCCACCCCATTGACGTCAATGGGAGTTTGT
TTTGGCACCAAAATCAACGGGACTTTCCAAAATGTCGTAACAACTCCGCCCCATTGACGCAAATGGGCGG
TAGGCGTGTACGGTGGGAGGTCTATATAAGCAGAGCTCGTTTAGTGAACCGTCAGATCGCCTGGAGACGC
CATCCACGCTGTTTTGACCTCCATAGAAGACACCGGGACCGATCCAGCCTCCGCGGCCGGGAACGGTGCA
TTGGAACGCGGATTCCCCGTGCCAAGAGTGACGTAAGTACCGCCTATAGAGTCTATAGGCCCACCCCCTT
GGCTTCGTTAGAACGCGGCTACAATTAATACATAACCTTATGTATCATACACATACGATTTAGGTGACAC
TATAGAATAACATCCACTTTGCCTTTCTCTCCACAGGTGTCCACTCCCAGGTCCAACTGCACCTCGGTTC
TAAGCTTCTGCAGGTCGACATGGAACAGAAACTCATCTCTGAAGAGGATCTGTCTAGAGGATCCCGGGCT
AGCGGGCGGCCGCTTGAATTCATCGATGGCCGCCATGGCCCAACTTGTTTATTGCAGCTTATAATGGTTA
CAAATAAAGCAATAGCATCACAAATTTCACAAATAAAGCATTTTTTTCACTGCATTCTAGTTGTGGTTTG
TCCAAACTCATCAATGTATCTTATCATGTCTGGATCGATCGGGAATTAATTCGGCGCAGCACCATGGCCT
GAAATAACCTCTGAAAGAGGAACTTGGTTAGGTACCTTCTGAGGCGGAAAGAACCAGCTGTGGAATGTGT
GTCAGTTAGGGTGTGGAAAGTCCCCAGGCTCCCCAGCAGGCAGAAGTATGCAAAGCATGCATCTCAATTA
GTCAGCAACCAGGTGTGGAAAGTCCCCAGGCTCCCCAGCAGGCAGAAGTATGCAAAGCATGCATCTCAAT
TAGTCAGCAACCATAGTCCCGCCCCTAACTCCGCCCATCCCGCCCCTAACTCCGCCCAGTTCCGCCCATT
CTCCGCCCCATGGCTGACTAATTTTTTTTATTTATGCAGAGGCCGAGGCCGCCTCGGCCTCTGAGCTATT
CCAGAAGTAGTGAGGAGGCTTTTTTGGAGGCCTAGGCTTTTGCAAAAAGCTGTTAACAGCTTGGCACTGG
CCGTCGTTTTACAACGTCGTGACTGGGAAAACCCTGGCGTTACCCAACTTAATCGCCTTGCAGCACATCC
CCCCTTCGCCAGCTGGCGTAATAGCGAAGAGGCCCGCACCGATCGCCCTTCCCAACAGTTGCGTAGCCTG
AATGGCGAATGGCGCCTGATGCGGTATTTTCTCCTTACGCATCTGTGCGGTATTTCACACCGCATA
[142 nt withheld, positions 1817-1958]
C
[141 nt withheld, positions 1960-2100]
CCTTTGACGTTGGAGTCCACGTTCTTT
[37 nt withheld, positions 2128-2164]
ACCCTATCTCGGGCTATTCTTTTGATTTATAAGGGATTTTGCCGATTTCGGCCTATTGGTTAAAAAATGA
GCTGATTTAACAAAAATTTAACGCGAATTTTAACAAAATATTAACGTTTACAATTTTATGGTGCACTCTC
AGTACAATCTGCTCTGATGCCGCATAGTTAAGCCAACTCCGCTATCGCTACGTGACTGGGTCATGGCTGC
GCCCCGACACCCGCCAACACCCGCTGACGCGCCCTGACGGGCTTGTCTGCTCCCGGCATCCGCTTACAGA
CAAGCTGTGACCGTCTCCGGGAGCTGCATGTGTCAGAGGTTTTCACCGTCATCACCGAAACGCGCGAGGC
AGTATTCTTGAAGACGAAAGGGCCTCGTGATACGCCTATTTTTATAGGTTAATGTCATGATAATAATGGT
TTCTTAGACGTCAGGTGGCACTTTTCGGGGAAATGTGCGCGGAACCCCTATTTGTTTATTTTTCTAAATA
CATTCAAATATGTATCCGCTCATGAGACAATAACCCTGATAAATGCTTCAATAATATTGAAAAAGGAAGA
GTATGAGTATTCAACATTTCCGTGTCGCCCTTATTCCCTTTTTTGCGGCATTTTGCCTTCCTGTTTTTGC
TCACCCAGAAACGCTGGTGAAAGTAAAAGATGCTGAAGATCAGTTGGGTGCACGAGTGGGTTACATCGAA
CTGGATCTCAACAGCGGTAAGATCCTTGAGAGTTTTCGCCCCGAAGAACGTTTTCCAATGATGAGCACTT
TTAAAGTTCTGCTATGTGGCGCGGTATTATCCCGTATTGACGCCGGGCAAGAGCAACTCGGTCGCCGCAT
ACACTATTCTCAGAATGACTTGGTTGAGTACTCACCAGTCACAGAAAAGCATCTTACGGATGGCATGACA
GTAAGAGAATTATGCAGTGCTGCCATAACCATGAGTGATAACACTGCGGCCAACTTACTTCTGACAACGA
TCGGAGGACCGAAGGAGCTAACCGCTTTTTTGCACAACATGGGGGATCATGTAACTCGCCTTGATCGTTG
GGAACCGGAGCTGAATGAAGCCATACCAAACGACGAGCGTGACACCACGATGCCTGTAGCAATGGCAACA
ACGTTGCGCAAACTATTAACTGGCGAACTACTTACTCTAGCTTCCCGGCAACAATTAATAGACTGGATGG
AGGCGGATAAAGTTGCAGGACCACTTCTGCGCTCGGCCCTTCCGGCTGGCTGGTTTATTGCTGATAAATC
TGGAGCCGGTGAGCGTGGGTCTCGCGGTATCATTGCAGCACTGGGGCCAGATGGTAAGCCCTCCCGTATC
GTAGTTATCTACACGACGGGGAGTCAGGCAACTATGGATGAACGAAATAGACAGATCGCTGAGATAGGTG
CCTCACTGATTAAGCATTGGTAACTGTCAGACCAAGTTTACTCATATATACTTTAGATTGATTTAAAACT
TCATTTTTAATTTAAAAGGATCTAGGTGAAGATCCTTTTTGATAATCTCATGACCAAAATCCCTTAACGT
GAGTTTTCGTTCCACTGAGCGTCAGACCCCGTAGAAAAGATCAAAGGATCTTCTTGAGATCCTTTTTTTC
TGCGCGTAATCTGCTGCTTGCAAACAAAAAAACCACCGCTACCAGCGGTGGTTTGTTTGCCGGATCAAGA
GCTACCAACTCTTTTTCCGAAGGTAACTGGCTTCAGCAGAGCGCAGATACCAAATACTGTCCTTCTAGTG
TAGCCGTAGTTAGGCCACCACTTCAAGAACTCTGTAGCACCGCCTACATACCTCGCTCTGCTAATCCTGT
TACCAGTGGCTGCTGCCAGTGGCGATAAGTCGTGTCTTACCGGGTTGGACTCAAGACGATAGTTACCGGA
TAAGGCGCAGCGGTCGGGCTGAACGGGGGGTTCGTGCACACAGCCCAGCTTGGAGCGAACGACCTACACC
GAACTGAGATACCTACAGCGTGAGCATTGAGAAAGCGCCACGCTTCCCGAAGGGAGAAAGGCGGACAGGT
ATCCGGTAAGCGGCAGGGTCGGAACAGGAGAGCGCACGAGGGAGCTTCCAGGGGGAAACGCCTGGTATCT
TTATAGTCCTGTCGGGTTTCGCCACCTCTGACTTGAGCGTCGATTTTTGTGATGCTCGTCAGGGGGGCGG
AGCCTATGGAAAAACGCCAGCAACGCGGCCTTTTTACGGTTCCTGGCCTTTTGCTGGCCTTTTGCTCACA
TGTTCTTTCCTGCGTTATCCCCTGATTCTGTGGATAACCGTATTACCGCCTTTGAGTGAGCTGATACCGC
TCGCCGCAGCCGAACGACCGAGCGCAGCGAGTCAGTGAGCGAGGAAGCGGAAGAGCGCCCAATACGCAAA
CCGCCTCTCCCCGCGCGTTGGCCGATTCATTAATGCAGCTGGCACGACAGGTTTCCCGACTGGAAAGCGG
GCAGTGAGCGCAACGCAATTAATGTGAGTTACCTCACTCATTAGGCACCCCAGGCTTTACACTTTATGCT
TCCGGCTCGTATGTTGTGTGGAATTGTGAGCGGATAACAATTTCACACAGGAAACAGCTATGACCATGAT
TACGAATTAA
Features (pLannotate 1.2.2; 19 found; start..end, strand, type, name):
     14..393     +  enhancer       CMV enhancer: human cytomegalovirus immediate early enhancer
    394..597     +  promoter       CMV promoter: human cytomegalovirus (CMV) immediate early promoter
    733..776     +  intron         CMV intron (fragment): modified intron A from human cytomegalovirus
    828..846     +  promoter       SP6 promoter: promoter for bacteriophage SP6 RNA polymerase
    850..887     +  CDS            IgH signal sequence (fragment): signal sequence from the mouse immunoglobulin heavy chain variable region
    936..962     +  CDS            3xMyc (fragment): 3 tandem Myc epitope tags
   1022..1156    +  polyA_signal   SV40 poly(A) signal: SV40 polyadenylation signal
   1229..1586    +  promoter       SV40 promoter: SV40 enhancer and early promoter
   1605..1759    +  CDS            lacZα (fragment): LacZα fragment of β-galactosidase; lacZ fragment
   1765..1816    -  misc_feature   bom (fragment): basis of mobility region from pBR322
   1835..2215    +  rep_origin     M13 ori (sequence partly withheld): M13 bacteriophage origin of replication; arrow indicates direction of (+) strand synthesis
   2477..2516    -  CDS            rop (fragment): Rop protein, which maintains plasmids at low copy number; rop
   2622..2726    +  promoter       AmpR promoter: bla
   2727..3587    +  CDS            AmpR: β-lactamase; bla; confers resistance to ampicillin, carbenicillin, and related antibiotics
   3758..4346    +  rep_origin     ori: high-copy-number ColE1/pMB1/pBR322/pUC origin of replication
   4529..4621    +  CDS            lacI (fragment): lac repressor; lacI; The lac repressor binds to the lac operator to inhibit transcription in E. coli. This inhibition can be relieved by adding lactose or isopropyl-β-D-thiogalactopyranoside (IPTG).
   4634..4655    +  protein_bind   CAP binding site: CAP binding activates transcription in the presence of cAMP. E. coli catabolite activator protein
   4670..4700    +  promoter       lac promoter: promoter for the E. coli lac operon
   4708..4724    +  protein_bind   lac operator: The lac repressor binds to the lac operator to inhibit transcription in E. coli. This inhibition can be relieved by adding lactose or isopropyl-β-D-thiogalactopyranoside (IPTG). lac repressor encoded by lacI
