[The description below was written by a language model from this plasmid's Addgene catalogue record, the feature table of its GenBank file and pLannotate feature annotations shown in this document.]
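Description:
pKMyc is an empty mammalian expression backbone derived from pRK7 (4,764 bp), designed for producing proteins with an N-terminal Myc epitope tag. It is maintained in E. coli as a high-copy plasmid through a ColE1/pUC-type origin and is selected with ampicillin via the β-lactamase gene and its own promoter. An M13 phage origin is also annotated, which in principle permits single-stranded DNA production. Scattered lacZα, lacI, rop and bom fragments and the lac promoter/operator are remnants of the cloning-vector lineage rather than functional parts of the expression unit.

The expression cassette is driven by the human cytomegalovirus immediate-early enhancer and promoter, followed by a short fragment of CMV intron A and an SP6 promoter, which serves as the 5′ sequencing primer site and could support in vitro transcription. Downstream lies the Myc tag: the automated annotation calls it a fragment of a 3xMyc array, but the partial GenBank record, which covers only a 785 bp stretch from the tag through the SV40 region, annotates a single Myc epitope, consistent with the catalogue entry. A short match to an immunoglobulin heavy-chain signal sequence is also reported upstream of the tag, but it is only a fragment and its significance is not stated. Open reading frames are inserted by restriction cloning into the polylinker sites listed in the record, in frame with the tag, and transcripts are terminated by the SV40 polyadenylation signal. An SV40 enhancer/early promoter containing the SV40 origin follows, which would allow episomal replication in cells expressing large T antigen. No mammalian selection marker is annotated, so the vector suits transient expression, detection and immunoprecipitation of Myc-tagged proteins.
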