Addgene plasmid #19400: pKMyc
Purpose: (Empty Backbone)
Depositing lab: Ian Macara. Depositing organization: University of Virginia. Publication: The cell-polarity protein Par6 links Par3 and atypical protein kinase C to Cdc42. Joberty G, Petersen C, Gao L, Macara IG. Nat Cell Biol 2000 Aug;2(8):531-9. 10.1038/35019573 PubMed 10934474.
Backbone
  Vector backbone: pRK7
  Backbone size (bp): 4764
  Vector type: Mammalian Expression
Growth in bacteria
  Bacterial resistance: Ampicillin, 100 μg/mL
  Growth temperature: 37°C
  Growth strain: DH5alpha
  Copy number: High Copy
Gene/Insert
  Gene/Insert name: None
  Tag / fusion protein: Myc (N terminal on backbone)
  Cloning method: Restriction Enzyme; 5′ cloning site HindIII, PstI, SalI (not destroyed); 3′ cloning site BamHI, SmaI, NheI, NotI, EcoRI, ClaI (not destroyed)
  Sequencing primers: 5′ SP6
Terms and licenses: Academic/Nonprofit Terms; Industry Terms: Not Available to Industry
How to cite: pKMyc was a gift from Ian Macara (Addgene plasmid # 19400 ; http://n2t.net/addgene:19400 ; RRID:Addgene_19400)
