LOCUS       Exported 785 bp ds-DNA linear SYN 19-MAY-2021
DEFINITION  synthetic linear DNA
ACCESSION   .
VERSION     .
KEYWORDS    pKMyc
SOURCE      synthetic DNA construct
  ORGANISM  synthetic DNA construct
REFERENCE   1 (bases 1 to 785)
  AUTHORS   Joberty G, Petersen C, Gao L, Macara IG
  TITLE     The cell-polarity protein Par6 links Par3 and atypical protein
            kinase C to Cdc42.
  JOURNAL   Nat Cell Biol 2000 Aug;2(8):531-9.
  PUBMED    10934474
REFERENCE   2 (bases 1 to 785)
  AUTHORS   .
  TITLE     Direct Submission
  JOURNAL   Exported May 19, 2021 from SnapGene Server 1.1.58
            http://www.snapgene.com
FEATURES             Location/Qualifiers
     source          1..785
                     /organism="synthetic DNA construct"
                     /mol_type="other DNA"
     CDS             58..87
                     /codon_start=1
                     /product="Myc (human c-Myc proto-oncogene) epitope tag"
                     /label=Myc
                     /translation="EQKLISEEDL"
     regulatory      134..143
                     /regulatory_class="other"
                     /note="vertebrate consensus sequence for strong initiation
                     of translation (Kozak, 1987)"
     polyA_signal    147..281
                     /label=SV40 poly(A) signal
                     /note="SV40 polyadenylation signal"
     primer_bind     complement(184..203)
                     /label=SV40pA-R
                     /note="SV40 polyA, reverse primer"
     primer_bind     238..257
                     /label=EBV-rev
                     /note="SV40 polyA terminator, reverse primer"
     promoter        350..707
                     /label=SV40 promoter
                     /note="SV40 enhancer and early promoter"
     primer_bind     complement(373..393)
                     /label=pBABE 3'
                     /note="SV40 enhancer, reverse primer for pBABE vectors"
     rep_origin      558..693
                     /label=SV40 ori
                     /note="SV40 origin of replication"
     primer_bind     620..639
                     /label=SV40pro-F
                     /note="SV40 promoter/origin, forward primer"
     primer_bind     complement(727..744)
                     /label=M13 Forward
                     /note="In lacZ gene. Also called M13-F20 or M13 (-21)
                     Forward"
     primer_bind     complement(727..743)
                     /label=M13 fwd
                     /note="common sequencing primer, one of multiple similar
                     variants"
     primer_bind     complement(736..758)
                     /label=M13/pUC Forward
                     /note="In lacZ gene"
ORIGIN
        1 ggtgtccact cccaggtcca actgcacctc ggttctaagc ttctgcaggt cgacatggaa
       61 cagaaactca tctctgaaga ggatctgtct agaggatccc gggctagcgg gcggccgctt
      121 gaattcatcg atggccgcca tggcccaact tgtttattgc agcttataat ggttacaaat
      181 aaagcaatag catcacaaat ttcacaaata aagcattttt ttcactgcat tctagttgtg
      241 gtttgtccaa actcatcaat gtatcttatc atgtctggat cgggaattaa ttcggcgcag
      301 caccatggcc tgaaataacc tctgaaagag gaacttggtt aggtaccttc tgaggcggaa
      361 agaaccagct gtggaatgtg tgtcagttag ggtgtggaaa gtccccaggc tccccagcag
      421 gcagaagtat gcaaagcatg catctcaatt agtcagcaac caggtgtgga aagtccccag
      481 gctccccagc aggcagaagt atgcaaagca tgcatctcaa ttagtcagca accatagtcc
      541 cgcccctaac tccgcccatc ccgcccctaa ctccgcccag ttccgcccat tctccgcccc
      601 atggctgact aatttttttt atttatgcag aggccgaggc cgcctcggcc tctgagctat
      661 tccagaagta gtgaggaggc ttttttggag gcctaggctt ttgcaaaaag ctgttaacag
      721 cttggcactg gccgtcgttt tacaacgtcg tgactgggaa aaccctggcg ttacccaact
      781 taatc
//
